Addgene plasmid #182715: pPBO.ACT005
Purpose: Constituitvely expressed CasRx crRNA cloning vector, truncated 3' terminator region
Depositing lab: Joseph Schoeniger. Depositing organization: Sandia National Laboratory, Livermore. Publication: CRISPR-RNAa: targeted activation of translation using dCas13 fusions to translation initiation factors. Otoupal PB, Cress BF, Doudna JA, Schoeniger JS. Nucleic Acids Res. 2022 Aug 11. pii: 6660959. doi: 10.1093/nar/gkac680. PubMed 35950485.
Backbone
  Vector backbone: ColE1 ORI
  Backbone size w/o insert (bp): 148
  Total vector size (bp): 2217
  Modifications to backbone: N/A
  Vector type: Bacterial Expression, CRISPR
Growth in bacteria
  Bacterial resistance: Ampicillin, 100 μg/mL
  Growth temperature: 37°C
  Growth strain: DH5alpha
  Copy number: High Copy
Gene/Insert
  Gene/Insert name: CasRx crRNA cloning backbone (alt names: dRfxCas13d guide; dCas13 guide)
  gRNA/shRNA sequence: aacccctaccaactggtcggggtttgaaacGGAGACGaaCGTCTCa
  Species: Ruminococcus flavefaciens XPD3002
  Insert size (bp): 2901
  Mutation: Catalytically deactivated R295A, H300A, R849A, H854A
  GenBank ID: 891778
  Promoter: pJ23119 (TTGACAGCTAGCTCAGTCCTAGGTATAATACTAGT)
  Cloning method: Gibson Cloning
  Sequencing primers: 5′ gcgacacggaaatgttgaatact; 3′ tttgagtgagctgataccgctcg
Resource information
  A portion of this plasmid was derived from a plasmid made by: Plasmid pPBO.ACT001 was built using a dCasRx construct obtained from Emeric Charles at the University of California at Berkeley's labs of David Savage and Jennifer Doudna. Please cite the associated publication in any use of this plasmid: https://doi.org/10.1101/2021.05.26.445687. dCasRx was originally identified and created by Silvana Konnerman et al in the following publication. A variant of dCasRx can be obtained from Addgene deposit #109050. Please also cite the associated publication in any use of this plasmid: DOI: 10.1016/j.cell.2018.02.033
Terms and licenses: Academic/Nonprofit Terms; Industry Terms: Not Available to Industry
Depositor comments: This material is based upon work supported by the U. S. Department of Energy, Office of Science, through the Genomic Science Program, Office of Biological and Environmental Research, under the Secure Biosystems Design Initiative. Sandia National Laboratories is managed by National Technology and Engineering Solutions of Sandia, LLC., a wholly owned subsidiary of Honeywell International, Inc., for the U.S. Department of Energy under contract no. DE-NA-0003525.
How to cite: pPBO.ACT005 was a gift from Joseph Schoeniger (Addgene plasmid # 182715 ; http://n2t.net/addgene:182715 ; RRID:Addgene_182715)
