[The description below was written by a language model from this plasmid's Addgene catalogue record and pLannotate feature annotations shown in this document.]
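Description:
pPBO.ACT005 is a small (2,217 bp) high-copy bacterial plasmid that serves as a cloning backbone for expressing CasRx (RfxCas13d, from Ruminococcus flavefaciens XPD3002) CRISPR RNAs in E. coli. It replicates from a ColE1/pUC-type origin and is selected with ampicillin through a β-lactamase gene driven by its native bla promoter. These maintenance elements make up most of the plasmid.

The functional cassette is compact. The strong constitutive synthetic promoter J23119, in the version ending in an SpeI site, sits directly upstream of the 30-base processed RfxCas13d direct repeat, which forms the handle recognised by the Cas13d protein. According to the recorded guide sequence, the repeat is followed by a short placeholder containing a pair of inverted type IIS restriction sites. This arrangement is typically used to drop in annealed spacer oligonucleotides, so that a user-defined targeting sequence ends up immediately 3′ of the repeat. Transcription ends at an rrnB T1 terminator, annotated here as a short segment, which fits the depositor's description of a truncated 3′ terminator region. A further putative bacterial terminator lies upstream of the promoter and insulates the cassette from read-through.

The catalogue fields also list a 2,901 bp insert and catalytic-dead mutations (R295A, H300A, R849A, H854A). These describe dCasRx itself and appear to be carried over from related plasmids in the series. The annotated sequence contains no Cas13 coding region, and such an insert would exceed the total plasmid size, so the protein must be supplied from a separate construct. The plasmid comes from work on targeted activation of translation using dCas13 fused to translation initiation factors, where it supplies constitutively expressed guide RNAs.
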