Features (pLannotate 1.2.2; 7 found; start..end, strand, type, name):
     28..62      +  promoter       J23119(SpeI) promoter: bacterial promoter (Registry of Standard Biological Parts BBa J23119) modified to end with an SpeI site
     63..92      +  misc_RNA       RfxCas13d DR30: 5' processed 30-base direct repeat for an RfxCas13d gRNA (Konermann et al., 2018)
    109..155     +  terminator     rrnB T1 terminator: transcription terminator T1 from the E. coli rrnB gene
    379..967     -  rep_origin     ori: high-copy-number ColE1/pMB1/pBR322/pUC origin of replication
   1138..1998    -  CDS            AmpR: β-lactamase; bla; confers resistance to ampicillin, carbenicillin, and related antibiotics
   1999..2103    -  promoter       AmpR promoter: bla
   2193..19      -  terminator     bacterial terminator (across the origin): putative bacterial transcription terminator
>Addgene plasmid #182715 | pPBO.ACT005 | addgene full sequence | sequence record 361296 | Addgene NGS Result
TTTCGCTAAGGATGATTTCTGGAATTCTTGACAGCTAGCTCAGTCCTAGGTATAATACTAGTAACCCCTA
CCAACTGGTCGGGGTTTGAAACGGAGACGAACGTCTCACAAATAAAACGAAAGGCTCAGTCGAAAGACTG
GGCCTTTCGTTTTATCTGTTGTTTGTCGGTGAACTGGATCCTTACTCGAGTCTAGACTGCAGGCTTCCTC
GCTCACTGACTCGCTGCGCTCGGTCGTTCGGCTGCGGCGAGCGGTATCAGCTCACTCAAAGGCGGTAATA
CGGTTATCCACAGAATCAGGGGATAACGCAGGAAAGAACATGTGAGCAAAAGGCCAGCAAAAGGCCAGGA
ACCGTAAAAAGGCCGCGTTGCTGGCGTTTTTCCACAGGCTCCGCCCCCCTGACGAGCATCACAAAAATCG
ACGCTCAAGTCAGAGGTGGCGAAACCCGACAGGACTATAAAGATACCAGGCGTTTCCCCCTGGAAGCTCC
CTCGTGCGCTCTCCTGTTCCGACCCTGCCGCTTACCGGATACCTGTCCGCCTTTCTCCCTTCGGGAAGCG
TGGCGCTTTCTCATAGCTCACGCTGTAGGTATCTCAGTTCGGTGTAGGTCGTTCGCTCCAAGCTGGGCTG
TGTGCACGAACCCCCCGTTCAGCCCGACCGCTGCGCCTTATCCGGTAACTATCGTCTTGAGTCCAACCCG
GTAAGACACGACTTATCGCCACTGGCAGCAGCCACTGGTAACAGGATTAGCAGAGCGAGGTATGTAGGCG
GTGCTACAGAGTTCTTGAAGTGGTGGCCTAACTACGGCTACACTAGAAGAACAGTATTTGGTATCTGCGC
TCTGCTGAAGCCAGTTACCTTCGGAAAAAGAGTTGGTAGCTCTTGATCCGGCAAACAAACCACCGCTGGT
AGCGGTGGTTTTTTTGTTTGCAAGCAGCAGATTACGCGCAGAAAAAAAGGATCTCAAGAAGATCCTTTGA
TCTTTTCTACGGGGTCTGACGCTCAGTGGAACGAAAACTCACGTTAAGGGATTTTGGTCATGAGATTATC
AAAAAGGATCTTCACCTAGATCCTTTTAAATTAAAAATGAAGTTTTAAATCAATCTAAAGTATATATGAG
TAAACTTGGTCTGACAGTTACCAATGCTTAATCAGTGAGGCACCTATCTCAGCGATCTGTCTATTTCGTT
CATCCATAGTTGCCTGACTCCCCGTCGTGTAGATAACTACGATACGGGAGGGCTTACCATCTGGCCCCAG
TGCTGCAATGATACCGCGAGACCCACGCTCACCGGCTCCAGATTTATCAGCAATAAACCAGCCAGCCGGA
AGGGCCGAGCGCAGAAGTGGTCCTGCAACTTTATCCGCCTCCATCCAGTCTATTAATTGTTGCCGGGAAG
CTAGAGTAAGTAGTTCGCCAGTTAATAGTTTGCGCAACGTTGTTGCCATTGCTACAGGCATCGTGGTGTC
ACGCTCGTCGTTTGGTATGGCTTCATTCAGCTCCGGTTCCCAACGATCAAGGCGAGTTACATGATCCCCC
ATGTTGTGCAAAAAAGCGGTTAGCTCCTTCGGTCCTCCGATCGTTGTCAGAAGTAAGTTGGCCGCAGTGT
TATCACTCATGGTTATGGCAGCACTGCATAATTCTCTTACTGTCATGCCATCCGTAAGATGCTTTTCTGT
GACTGGTGAGTACTCAACCAAGTCATTCTGAGAATAGTGTATGCGGCGACCGAGTTGCTCTTGCCCGGCG
TCAATACGGGATAATACCGCGCCACATAGCAGAACTTTAAAAGTGCTCATCATTGGAAAACGTTCTTCGG
GGCGAAAACTCTCAAGGATCTTACCGCTGTTGAGATCCAGTTCGATGTAACCCACTCGTGCACCCAACTG
ATCTTCAGCATCTTTTACTTTCACCAGCGTTTCTGGGTGAGCAAAAACAGGAAGGCAAAATGCCGCAAAA
AAGGGAATAAGGGCGACACGGAAATGTTGAATACTCATACTCTTCCTTTTTCAATATTATTGAAGCATTT
ATCAGGGTTATTGTCTCATGAGCGGATACATATTTGAATGTATTTAGAAAAATAAACAAATAGGGGTTCC
GCGCACATTTCCCCGAAAAGTGCCACCTGACGTCTAAGAAACCATTATTATCATGACATTAACCTATAAA
AATAGGCGTATCACGAGGCAGAATTTCAGATAAAAAAAATCCTTAGC
